Addgene plasmid #74617: pET28a-Hook3 I136A, I139A, M142A
Purpose: Expresses a triple mutant truncation of Hook3 in bacteria for purification
Depositing lab: Ron Vale. Depositing organization: University of California, San Francisco (UCSF). Publication: Assembly and activation of dynein-dynactin by the cargo adaptor protein Hook3. Schroeder CM, Vale RD. J Cell Biol. 2016 Aug 1;214(3):309-18. doi: 10.1083/jcb.201604002. PubMed 27482052.
Backbone
  Vector backbone: pET28a
  Backbone size w/o insert (bp): 6198
  Total vector size (bp): 6915
  Vector type: Bacterial Expression
Growth in bacteria
  Bacterial resistance: Kanamycin, 50 μg/mL
  Growth temperature: 37°C
  Growth strain: DH5alpha
  Growth instructions: BL21(DE3) for protein production
  Copy number: Unknown
Gene/Insert
  Gene/Insert name: human Hook3 amino acids 1-239, I136A, I139A, M142A (alt name: HOOK3)
  Species: H. sapiens (human)
  Insert size (bp): 717
  Mutation: D102A, E108A
  GenBank ID: NM_032410
  Entrez Gene: HOOK3 (a.k.a. HK3)
  Promoter: T7
  Tag / fusion protein: superfolder GFP (N terminal on insert); Strep II (N terminal on insert); 6x His (N terminal on insert)
  Cloning method: Gibson Cloning
  Sequencing primers: 5′ GFP-F; 3′ T7 Terminal
Terms and licenses: Academic/Nonprofit Terms; Industry Terms: Not Available to Industry
How to cite: pET28a-Hook3 I136A, I139A, M142A was a gift from Ron Vale (Addgene plasmid # 74617 ; http://n2t.net/addgene:74617 ; RRID:Addgene_74617)
