[The description below was written by a language model from this plasmid's Addgene catalogue record and pLannotate feature annotations shown in this document.]
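Description:
pET28a-Hook3 I136A, I139A, M142A is a 6,915 bp bacterial expression plasmid built on pET28a for producing a tagged, mutated N-terminal fragment of the human dynein–dynactin cargo adaptor Hook3 for purification. It is propagated through a ColE1/pBR322-type origin accompanied by the bom and rop elements, selected with kanamycin (KanR, aminoglycoside phosphotransferase), and also carries an f1 phage origin. The record lists a standard cloning strain for maintenance and BL21(DE3), which supplies T7 RNA polymerase, for protein production.

Expression is driven by a T7 promoter followed by a lac operator and the T7 gene 10 ribosome binding site. The plasmid-borne lacI gene provides repressor, so transcription is held off until induced with IPTG, and a T7 terminator closes the unit. The open reading frame begins with the pET28a leader (a His-tag region, thrombin site and T7 tag), continues through Strep-tag II and superfolder GFP, and then the 717 bp Hook3 segment encoding amino acids 1–239, which was inserted by Gibson cloning. This matches the catalogue's N-terminal 6xHis, Strep II and sfGFP tags, allowing affinity purification and fluorescent detection. The feature table also detects a short His-tag fragment just downstream of the insert, probably the vector's C-terminal His sequence. Whether it is translated cannot be determined from the record.

The construct name and insert name specify the substitutions I136A, I139A and M142A, whereas the separate mutation field lists D102A, E108A. This discrepancy is unresolved in the record, so the mutations should be confirmed from the sequence. The associated study concerns assembly and activation of dynein–dynactin by Hook3, consistent with use of this mutant protein in biochemical assays.
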