Features (pLannotate 1.2.2; 24 found; start..end, strand, type, name):
    247..538     -  CDS            TcR (fragment): tetracycline efflux protein; tet; confers resistance to tetracycline
    553..574     -  protein_bind   CAP binding site: CAP binding activates transcription in the presence of cAMP. E. coli catabolite activator protein
    587..1669    -  CDS            lacI: lac repressor; lacI; The lac repressor binds to the lac operator to inhibit transcription in E. coli. This inhibition can be relieved by adding lactose or isopropyl-β-D-thiogalactopyranoside (IPTG).
   1670..1747    -  promoter       lacI promoter: lacI
   1755..2034    -  CDS            TcR (fragment): tetracycline efflux protein; tet; confers resistance to tetracycline
   2056..2074    +  promoter       T7 promoter: promoter for bacteriophage T7 RNA polymerase
   2075..2099    +  protein_bind   lac operator: The lac repressor binds to the lac operator to inhibit transcription in E. coli. This inhibition can be relieved by adding lactose or isopropyl-β-D-thiogalactopyranoside (IPTG). lac repressor encoded by lacI
   2114..2136    +  RBS            RBS: efficient ribosome binding site from bacteriophage T7 gene 10 (Olins and Rangwala, 1989)
   2154..2170    +  CDS            capTEV™ (fragment): composite tag for in vivo biotinylation, TEV protease cleavage, and 6xHis tagging
   2181..2198    +  CDS            thrombin site: thrombin recognition and cleavage site
   2202..2234    +  CDS            T7 tag (gene 10 leader): leader peptide from bacteriophage T7 gene 10 promotes efficient translation in E. coli
   2310..2332    +  CDS            Strep-Tag II (fragment): peptide that binds Strep-Tactin®, an engineered form of streptavidin
   2340..3053    +  CDS            Superfolder GFP: Superfolder GFP is a basic (constitutively fluorescent) green fluorescent protein published in 2005, derived from Aequorea victoria. It is reported to be a very rapidly-maturing weak dimer.
   3096..3812    +  CDS            HOOK3 (fragment): HOOK3_HUMAN - Experimental evidence at protein level: Swiss-Prot protein existence level 1. (Microbial infection) May serve as a target for the spiC protein from Salmonella typhimurium, which inactivates it, leading to a strong alteration in cellular trafficking. From Homo sapiens (Human).
   3831..3848    +  CDS            9xHis (fragment): 9xHis affinity tag
   3858..3907    +  CDS            SET1 (fragment): solubility-enhancement tag derived from T7 phage gene 10B
   3915..3962    +  terminator     T7 terminator: transcription terminator for bacteriophage T7 RNA polymerase
   3999..4427    +  rep_origin     f1 ori (sequence partly withheld): f1 bacteriophage origin of replication; arrow indicates direction of (+) strand synthesis
   4481..4538    +  promoter       AmpR promoter (fragment): bla
   4547..5362    -  CDS            KanR: aminoglycoside phosphotransferase; aph(3')-Ia; confers resistance to kanamycin in bacteria or G418 (Geneticin®) in eukaryotes
   5484..6072    +  rep_origin     ori: high-copy-number ColE1/pMB1/pBR322/pUC origin of replication
   6258..6400    -  misc_feature   bom: basis of mobility region from pBR322
   6502..6693    -  CDS            rop: Rop protein, which maintains plasmids at low copy number; rop
   6710..175     +  CDS            YPB1_ECOLX (across the origin): Protein predicted: Swiss-Prot protein existence level 4. From Escherichia coli.
>Addgene plasmid #74617 | pET28a-Hook3 I136A, I139A, M142A | depositor full sequence | sequence record 141347 | pET28a-Hook3 I136A, I139A, M142A sequence 6915 bps
CCAGCAGCATCCTGCGATGCAGATCCGGAACATAATGGTGCAGGGCGCTGACTTCCGCGTTTCCAGACTT
TACGAAACACGGAAACCGAAGACCATTCATGTTGTTGCTCAGGTCGCAGACGTTTTGCAGCAGCAGTCGC
TTCACGTTCGCTCGCGTATCGGTGATTCATTCTGCTAACCAGTAAGGCAACCCCGCCAGCCTAGCCGGGT
CCTCAACGACAGGAGCACGATCATGCGCACCCGTGGGGCCGCCATGCCGGCGATAATGGCCTGCTTCTCG
CCGAAACGTTTGGTGGCGGGACCAGTGACGAAGGCTTGAGCGAGGGCGTGCAAGATTCCGAATACCGCAA
GCGACAGGCCGATCATCGTCGCGCTCCAGCGAAAGCGGTCCTCGCCGAAAATGACCCAGAGCGCTGCCGG
CACCTGTCCTACGAGTTGCATGATAAAGAAGACAGTCATAAGTGCGGCGACGATAGTCATGCCCCGCGCC
CACCGGAAGGAGCTGACTGGGTTGAAGGCTCTCAAGGGCATCGGTCGAGATCCCGGTGCCTAATGAGTGA
GCTAACTTACATTAATTGCGTTGCGCTCACTGCCCGCTTTCCAGTCGGGAAACCTGTCGTGCCAGCTGCA
TTAATGAATCGGCCAACGCGCGGGGAGAGGCGGTTTGCGTATTGGGCGCCAGGGTGGTTTTTCTTTTCAC
CAGTGAGACGGGCAACAGCTGATTGCCCTTCACCGCCTGGCCCTGAGAGAGTTGCAGCAAGCGGTCCACG
CTGGTTTGCCCCAGCAGGCGAAAATCCTGTTTGATGGTGGTTAACGGCGGGATATAACATGAGCTGTCTT
CGGTATCGTCGTATCCCACTACCGAGATATCCGCACCAACGCGCAGCCCGGACTCGGTAATGGCGCGCAT
TGCGCCCAGCGCCATCTGATCGTTGGCAACCAGCATCGCAGTGGGAACGATGCCCTCATTCAGCATTTGC
ATGGTTTGTTGAAAACCGGACATGGCACTCCAGTCGCCTTCCCGTTCCGCTATCGGCTGAATTTGATTGC
GAGTGAGATATTTATGCCAGCCAGCCAGACGCAGACGCGCCGAGACAGAACTTAATGGGCCCGCTAACAG
CGCGATTTGCTGGTGACCCAATGCGACCAGATGCTCCACGCCCAGTCGCGTACCGTCTTCATGGGAGAAA
ATAATACTGTTGATGGGTGTCTGGTCAGAGACATCAAGAAATAACGCCGGAACATTAGTGCAGGCAGCTT
CCACAGCAATGGCATCCTGGTCATCCAGCGGATAGTTAATGATCAGCCCACTGACGCGTTGCGCGAGAAG
ATTGTGCACCGCCGCTTTACAGGCTTCGACGCCGCTTCGTTCTACCATCGACACCACCACGCTGGCACCC
AGTTGATCGGCGCGAGATTTAATCGCCGCGACAATTTGCGACGGCGCGTGCAGGGCCAGACTGGAGGTGG
CAACGCCAATCAGCAACGACTGTTTGCCCGCCAGTTGTTGTGCCACGCGGTTGGGAATGTAATTCAGCTC
CGCCATCGCCGCTTCCACTTTTTCCCGCGTTTTCGCAGAAACGTGGCTGGCCTGGTTCACCACGCGGGAA
ACGGTCTGATAAGAGACACCGGCATACTCTGCGACATCGTATAACGTTACTGGTTTCACATTCACCACCC
TGAATTGACTCTCTTCCGGGCGCTATCATGCCATACCGCGAAAGGTTTTGCGCCATTCGATGGTGTCCGG
GATCTCGACGCTCTCCCTTATGCGACTCCTGCATTAGGAAGCAGCCCAGTAGTAGGTTGAGGCCGTTGAG
CACCGCCGCCGCAAGGAATGGTGCATGCAAGGAGATGGCGCCCAACAGTCCCCCGGCCACGGGGCCTGCC
ACCATACCCACGCCGAAACAAGCGCTCATGAGCCCGAAGTGGCGAGCCCGATCTTCCCCATCGGTGATGT
CGGCGATATAGGCGCCAGCAACCGCACCTGTGGCGCCGGTGATGCCGGCCACGATGCGTCCGGCGTAGAG
GATCGAGATCTCGATCCCGCGAAATTAATACGACTCACTATAGGGGAATTGTGAGCGGATAACAATTCCC
CTCTAGAAATAATTTTGTTTAACTTTAAGAAGGAGATATACATGGGCAGCAGCCATCATCATCATCATCA
CAGCAGCGGCCTGGTGCCGCGCGGCAGCCATATGGCTAGCATGACTGGTGGACAGCAAATGGGTCGCGGA
TCCGAATTCTGGAGTCATCCACAATTTGAGAAGGGCGGCGGCAGTGGCGGCGGCAGTGGCGGCAGTGCCT
GGAGCCACCCGCAGTTCGAAAAAGGCAGTATGAGCAAAGGAGAAGAACTTTTCACTGGAGTTGTCCCAAT
TCTTGTTGAATTAGATGGTGATGTTAATGGGCACAAATTTTCTGTCCGTGGAGAGGGTGAAGGTGATGCT
ACAAACGGAAAACTCACCCTTAAATTTATTTGCACTACTGGAAAACTACCTGTTCCGTGGCCAACACTTG
TCACTACTCTGACCTATGGTGTTCAATGCTTTTCCCGTTATCCGGATCACATGAAACGGCATGACTTTTT
CAAGAGTGCCATGCCCGAAGGTTATGTACAGGAACGCACTATATCTTTCAAAGATGACGGGACCTACAAG
ACGCGTGCTGAAGTCAAGTTTGAAGGTGATACCCTTGTTAATCGTATCGAGTTAAAGGGTATTGATTTTA
AAGAAGATGGAAACATTCTTGGACACAAACTCGAATACAACTTTAACTCACACAATGTATACATCACGGC
AGACAAACAAAAGAATGGAATCAAAGCTAACTTCAAAATTCGCCACAACGTTGAAGATGGTTCCGTTCAA
CTAGCAGACCATTATCAACAAAATACTCCAATTGGCGATGGCCCTGTCCTTTTACCAGACAACCATTACC
TGTCGACACAATCTGTCCTTTCGAAAGATCCCAACGAAAAGCGTGACCACATGGTCCTTCTTGAGTTTGT
AACTGCTGCTGGGATTACACATGGCATGGATGAGCTCTACAAAGGATCCGAAAATCTGTATTTTCAGGGG
GGTGGAGGTGGTACCATGTTCAGCGTAGAGTCGCTGGAGCGGGCGGAGCTGTGCGAGAGCCTCCTCACTT
GGATCCAGACATTTAATGTGGATGCACCATGCCAGACCGTGGAAGATTTAACGAATGGGGTTGTGATGGC
CCAGGTTCTTCAAAAGATAGATCCTGCATATTTTGATGAAAATTGGCTAAACAGAATCAAAACTGAAGTA
GGAGATAATTGGAGGCTAAAGATAAGCAATTTAAAGAAAATTTTAAAAGGAATCTTGGATTATAATCATG
AGATTTTAGGACAGCAAATTAATGACTTTACCCTTCCTGATGTGAACCTTATTGGGGAGCATTCTGATGC
AGCAGAGCTTGGAAGGATGCTTCAGCTCATCTTAGGCTGTGCTGTGAACTGTGAACAGAAGCAAGAGTAC
GCACAAGCCGCAATGATGGCAGAGGAATCTGTTCAACATGTTGTCATGACAGCCATTCAAGAGCTGATGA
GTAAAGAATCTCCTGTCTCTGCTGGAAATGATGCCTATGTTGACCTTGATCGTCAGCTGAAGAAAACTAC
AGAGGAACTAAATGAAGCTTTGTCAGCAAAGGAAGAAATTGCTCAAAGATGCCATGAACTGGATATGCAG
GTTGCAGCATTGCAGGAAGAGAAAAGTAGTTTGTTGGCAGAGAATCAGGTATTAATGGAAAGACTCAATC
AATCTGATTCTATAGAAGACCCTAACAGTCCATAAGCGGCCGCACTCGAGCACCACCACCACCACCACTG
AGATCCGGCTGCTAACAAAGCCCGAAAGGAAGCTGAGTTGGCTGCTGCCACCGCTGAGCAATAACTAGCA
TAACCCCTTGGGGCCTCTAAACGGGTCTTGAGGGGTTTTTTGCTGAAAGGAGGAACTATATCCGGATTGG
CGAATGGG
[124 nt withheld, positions 3999-4122]
C
[91 nt withheld, positions 4124-4214]
A
[49 nt withheld, positions 4216-4264]
CCTTTGACGTTGGAGTCCACGTTCTTT
[37 nt withheld, positions 4292-4328]
ACCCTATCTCGGTCTATTCTTTTGATTTATAAGGGATTTTGCCGATTTCGGCCTATTGGTTAAAAAATGA
GCTGATTTAACAAAAATTTAACGCGAATTTTAACAAAATATTAACGCTTACAATTTCAGGTGGCACTTTT
CGGGGAAATGTGCGCGGAACCCCTATTTGTTTATTTTTCTAAATACATTCAAATATGTATCCGCTCATGA
ATTAATTCTTAGAAAAACTCATCGAGCATCAAATGAAACTGCAATTTATTCATATCAGGATTATCAATAC
CATATTTTTGAAAAAGCCGTTTCTGTAATGAAGGAGAAAACTCACCGAGGCAGTTCCATAGGATGGCAAG
ATCCTGGTATCGGTCTGCGATTCCGACTCGTCCAACATCAATACAACCTATTAATTTCCCCTCGTCAAAA
ATAAGGTTATCAAGTGAGAAATCACCATGAGTGACGACTGAATCCGGTGAGAATGGCAAAAGTTTATGCA
TTTCTTTCCAGACTTGTTCAACAGGCCAGCCATTACGCTCGTCATCAAAATCACTCGCATCAACCAAACC
GTTATTCATTCGTGATTGCGCCTGAGCGAGACGAAATACGCGATCGCTGTTAAAAGGACAATTACAAACA
GGAATCGAATGCAACCGGCGCAGGAACACTGCCAGCGCATCAACAATATTTTCACCTGAATCAGGATATT
CTTCTAATACCTGGAATGCTGTTTTCCCGGGGATCGCAGTGGTGAGTAACCATGCATCATCAGGAGTACG
GATAAAATGCTTGATGGTCGGAAGAGGCATAAATTCCGTCAGCCAGTTTAGTCTGACCATCTCATCTGTA
ACATCATTGGCAACGCTACCTTTGCCATGTTTCAGAAACAACTCTGGCGCATCGGGCTTCCCATACAATC
GATAGATTGTCGCACCTGATTGCCCGACATTATCGCGAGCCCATTTATACCCATATAAATCAGCATCCAT
GTTGGAATTTAATCGCGGCCTAGAGCAAGACGTTTCCCGTTGAATATGGCTCATAACACCCCTTGTATTA
CTGTTTATGTAAGCAGACAGTTTTATTGTTCATGACCAAAATCCCTTAACGTGAGTTTTCGTTCCACTGA
GCGTCAGACCCCGTAGAAAAGATCAAAGGATCTTCTTGAGATCCTTTTTTTCTGCGCGTAATCTGCTGCT
TGCAAACAAAAAAACCACCGCTACCAGCGGTGGTTTGTTTGCCGGATCAAGAGCTACCAACTCTTTTTCC
GAAGGTAACTGGCTTCAGCAGAGCGCAGATACCAAATACTGTCCTTCTAGTGTAGCCGTAGTTAGGCCAC
CACTTCAAGAACTCTGTAGCACCGCCTACATACCTCGCTCTGCTAATCCTGTTACCAGTGGCTGCTGCCA
GTGGCGATAAGTCGTGTCTTACCGGGTTGGACTCAAGACGATAGTTACCGGATAAGGCGCAGCGGTCGGG
CTGAACGGGGGGTTCGTGCACACAGCCCAGCTTGGAGCGAACGACCTACACCGAACTGAGATACCTACAG
CGTGAGCTATGAGAAAGCGCCACGCTTCCCGAAGGGAGAAAGGCGGACAGGTATCCGGTAAGCGGCAGGG
TCGGAACAGGAGAGCGCACGAGGGAGCTTCCAGGGGGAAACGCCTGGTATCTTTATAGTCCTGTCGGGTT
TCGCCACCTCTGACTTGAGCGTCGATTTTTGTGATGCTCGTCAGGGGGGCGGAGCCTATGGAAAAACGCC
AGCAACGCGGCCTTTTTACGGTTCCTGGCCTTTTGCTGGCCTTTTGCTCACATGTTCTTTCCTGCGTTAT
CCCCTGATTCTGTGGATAACCGTATTACCGCCTTTGAGTGAGCTGATACCGCTCGCCGCAGCCGAACGAC
CGAGCGCAGCGAGTCAGTGAGCGAGGAAGCGGAAGAGCGCCTGATGCGGTATTTTCTCCTTACGCATCTG
TGCGGTATTTCACACCGCATATATGGTGCACTCTCAGTACAATCTGCTCTGATGCCGCATAGTTAAGCCA
GTATACACTCCGCTATCGCTACGTGACTGGGTCATGGCTGCGCCCCGACACCCGCCAACACCCGCTGACG
CGCCCTGACGGGCTTGTCTGCTCCCGGCATCCGCTTACAGACAAGCTGTGACCGTCTCCGGGAGCTGCAT
GTGTCAGAGGTTTTCACCGTCATCACCGAAACGCGCGAGGCAGCTGCGGTAAAGCTCATCAGCGTGGTCG
TGAAGCGATTCACAGATGTCTGCCTGTTCATCCGCGTCCAGCTCGTTGAGTTTCTCCAGAAGCGTTAATG
TCTGGCTTCTGATAAAGCGGGCCATGTTAAGGGCGGTTTTTTCCTGTTTGGTCACTGATGCCTCCGTGTA
AGGGGGATTTCTGTTCATGGGGGTAATGATACCGATGAAACGAGAGAGGATGCTCACGATACGGGTTACT
GATGATGAACATGCCCGGTTACTGGAACGTTGTGAGGGTAAACAACTGGCGGTATGGATGCGGCGGGACC
AGAGAAAAATCACTCAGGGTCAATGCCAGCGCTTCGTTAATACAGATGTAGGTGTTCCACAGGGTAG
