>Addgene plasmid #74617 | pET28a-Hook3 I136A, I139A, M142A | addgene partial sequence | sequence record 146534 | pBRrevBam 5'-GGTGATGTCGGCGATATAGG-3'
TGTGGCGCCGGTGATGCCGGCCACGATGCGTCCGGCGTAGAGGATCGAGATCTCGATCCCGCGAAATTAA
TACGACTCACTATAGGGGAATTGTGAGCGGATAACAATTCCCCTCTAGAAATAATTTTGTTTAACTTTAA
GAAGGAGATATACATGGGCAGCAGCCATCATCATCATCATCACAGCAGCGGCCTGGTGCCGCGCGGCAGC
CATATGGCTAGCATGACTGGTGGACAGCAAATGGGTCGCGGATCCGAATTCTGGAGTCATCCACAATTTG
AGAAGGGCGGCGGCAGTGGCGGCGGCAGTGGCGGCAGTGCCTGGAGCCACCCGCAGTTCGAAAAAGGCAG
TATGAGCAAAGGAGAAGAACTTTTCACTGGAGTTGTCCCAATTCTTGTTGAATTAGATGGTGATGTTAAT
GGGCACAAATTTTCTGTCCGTGGAGAGGGTGAAGGTGATGCTACAAACGGAAAACTCACCCTTAAATTTA
TTTGCACTACTGGAAAACTACCTGTTCCGTGGCCAACACTTGTCACTACTCTGACCTATGGTGTTCAATG
CTTTTCCCGTTATCCGGATCACATGAAACGGCATGACTTTTTCAAGAGTGCCATGCCCGAAGGTTATGTA
CAGGAACGCACTATATCTTTCAAAGATGACGGGACCTACAAGACGCGTGCTGAAGTCAAGTTTGAAGGTG
ATACCCTTGTTAATCGTATCGAGTTAAAGGGTATTGATTTTAAAGAAGATGGAAACATTCTTGGACACAA
ACTCGAATACAACTTTAACTCACACAATGTATACATCACGGCAGACAAACAAAAGAATGGAATCAAAGCT
AACTTCAAAATTCGCCACAACGTTGAAGATGGTTCCGTTCAACTAGCAGACCATTATCAACAAAATACTC
CAATTGGCGATGG
