>Addgene plasmid #74617 | pET28a-Hook3 I136A, I139A, M142A | addgene partial sequence | sequence record 146535 | T7term 5'-GCTAGTTATTGCTCAGCGG-3'
GCTTCCTTTCGGGCTTTGTTAGCAGCCGGATCTCAGTGGTGGTGGTGGTGGTGCTCGAGTGCGGCCGCTT
ATGGACTGTTAGGGTCTTCTATAGAATCAGATTGATTGAGTCTTTCCATTAATACCTGATTCTCTGCCAA
CAAACTACTTTTCTCTTCCTGCAATGCTGCAACCTGCATATCCAGTTCATGGCATCTTTGAGCAATTTCT
TCCTTTGCTGACAAAGCTTCATTTAGTTCCTCTGTAGTTTTCTTCAGCTGACGATCAAGGTCAACATAGG
CATCATTTCCAGCAGAGACAGGAGATTCTTTACTCATCAGCTCTTGAATGGCTGTCATGACAACATGTTG
AACAGATTCCTCTGCCATCATTGCGGCTTGTGCGTACTCTTGCTTCTGTTCACAGTTCACAGCACAGCCT
AAGATGAGCTGAAGCATCCTTCCAAGCTCTGCTGCATCAGAATGCTCCCCAATAAGGTTCACATCAGGAA
GGGTAAAGTCATTAATTTGCTGTCCTAAAATCTCATGATTATAATCCAAGATTCCTTTTAAAATTTTCTT
TAAATTGCTTATCTTTAGCCTCCAATTATCTCCTACTTCAGTTTTGATTCTGTTTAGCCAATTTTCATCA
AAATATGCAGGATCTATCTTTTGAAGAACCTGGGCCATCACAACCCCATTCGTTAAATCTTCCACGGTCT
GGCATGGTGCATCCACATTAAATGTCTGGATCCAAGTGAGGAGGCTCTCGCACAGCTCCGCCCGCTCCAG
CGACTCTACGCTGAACATGGTACCACCTCCACCCCCCTGAAAATACAGATTTTCGGATCCTTTGT
